Addgene plasmid #122250: BSP605
Purpose: expression vector for mCerulean under EFT3 promoter
Depositing lab: Alexander Mendenhall. Depositing organization: University of Washington. Publication: A toolkit for DNA assembly, genome engineering and multicolor imaging for C. elegans. Sands B, Burnaevskiy N, Yun SR, Crane MM, Kaeberlein M, Mendenhall A. Transl Med Aging. 2018 Jan;2:1-10. doi: 10.1016/j.tma.2018.01.001. Epub 2018 Apr 13. PubMed 33693300.
Backbone
  Vector backbone: BSP188
  Vector type: Worm Expression
  Selectable markers: G418 in yeast
Growth in bacteria
  Bacterial resistance: Kanamycin, 50 μg/mL
  Growth temperature: 37°C
  Growth strain: DH5alpha
  Copy number: Unknown
Gene/Insert
  Gene/Insert name: mCerulean
  Species: C. elegans (nematode)
  Promoter: EFT3
  Cloning method: Unknown
  Sequencing primers: 5′ CGTAATACGACTCACTtaAGGC
Terms and licenses: Academic/Nonprofit Terms; Industry Terms: Not Available to Industry
How to cite: BSP605 was a gift from Alexander Mendenhall (Addgene plasmid # 122250 ; http://n2t.net/addgene:122250 ; RRID:Addgene_122250)
