[The description below was written by a language model from this plasmid's Addgene catalogue record and pLannotate feature annotations shown in this document.]
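Description:
BSP605 is a C. elegans expression plasmid of about 10.5 kb, built on the BSP188 backbone, that also functions as an E. coli–yeast shuttle vector. It carries a high-copy ColE1/pUC-type origin for propagation in bacteria and a yeast 2μ origin for episomal maintenance in Saccharomyces. A single aminoglycoside phosphotransferase (KanR) gene serves both hosts. It sits downstream of tandem Ashbya gossypii TEF and bacterial trc/lac operator promoters and is followed by the TEF terminator, so it gives kanamycin resistance in E. coli and G418 resistance in yeast. The yeast elements fit the DNA-assembly toolkit in which the plasmid was published, although the cloning method for this construct is not recorded.

The payload is a cyan fluorescent protein, catalogued as mCerulean and annotated as mCerulean3, placed directly downstream of the eft-3 promoter from the worm elongation factor 1α gene, which is generally used for strong, broad expression. No 3′ UTR is annotated after the reporter, so the record does not identify one. Upstream of the reporter cassette is an unc-119 coding sequence, the standard rescue marker for identifying transgenic animals in an unc-119 mutant background. Gateway-type attB1–attB4 sites are scattered through the plasmid, and there are short fragments matching C. elegans genes (aex-5 and a GSLG1 homologue). These fragments lie either side of the unc-119/reporter unit and could be genomic flanking sequence for targeted insertion, but the record does not say so.

The depositor sequence and the sequencing-derived sequence differ by one nucleotide in length and show the same layout. The stated use is expression of mCerulean in worms for multicolour imaging.
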