Features (pLannotate 1.2.2; 19 found; start..end, strand, type, name):
    858..875     -  misc_feature   P element 5' end (fragment): No description available
    986..1828    +  CDS            unc-119: UN119_CAEEL - Experimental evidence at protein level: Swiss-Prot protein existence level 1. Myristoyl-binding protein that acts as a cargo adapter: specifically binds the myristoyl moiety of a subset of N-terminally myristoylated proteins and is required for their localization. Plays a key role in ciliary membrane localization of proteins. Required for the establishment or function of the nervous system. From Caenorhabditis elegans.
   2097..2114    -  CDS            lacZα (fragment): LacZα fragment of β-galactosidase; lacZ fragment
   2139..2738    +  promoter       eft-3 promoter: eft-3; promoter for the C. elegans elongation factor 1α gene (Mitrovich and Anderson, 2000)
   2751..3518    +  CDS            mCerulean3: mCerulean3 is a basic (constitutively fluorescent) cyan fluorescent protein published in 2011, derived from Aequorea victoria. It is reported to be a somewhat slowly-maturing monomer with very low acid sensitivity.
   4016..4168    +  CDS            aex-5 (fragment): AEX5_CAEEL - Also known as kpc-3 From Caenorhabditis elegans.
   4330..4354    -  protein_bind   attB2: mutant version of attB; recombination site for the Gateway® BP reaction BP Clonase™
   5782..5802    -  protein_bind   attB3: mutant version of attB; core recombination site for the Gateway® BP reaction BP Clonase™
   5830..6026    -  terminator     TEF terminator: Ashbya gossypii TEF terminator
   6032..6847    -  CDS            KanR: aminoglycoside phosphotransferase; aph(3')-Ia; confers resistance to kanamycin in bacteria or G418 (Geneticin®) in eukaryotes
   6868..6884    -  protein_bind   lac operator: The lac repressor binds to the lac operator to inhibit transcription in E. coli. This inhibition can be relieved by adding lactose or isopropyl-β-D-thiogalactopyranoside (IPTG). lac repressor encoded by lacI
   6893..6920    -  promoter       trc promoter: strong E. coli promoter; hybrid between the trp and lac UV5 promoters
   6927..7265    -  promoter       TEF promoter: Ashbya gossypii TEF promoter
   7275..7863    +  rep_origin     ori: high-copy-number ColE1/pMB1/pBR322/pUC origin of replication
   7926..9088    -  rep_origin     2μ ori: yeast 2μ plasmid origin of replication
   9111..9131    +  protein_bind   attB4: mutant version of attB; core recombination site for the Gateway® BP reaction BP Clonase™
   9745..9761    -  CDS            M13 gene XI (fragment): pXI; XI; phage assembly
  10239..10454   -  CDS            GSLG1_CAEEL (fragment): Experimental evidence at protein level: Swiss-Prot protein existence level 1. From Caenorhabditis elegans.
  10468..10488   +  protein_bind   attB1: mutant version of attB; core recombination site for the Gateway® BP reaction BP Clonase™
>Addgene plasmid #122250 | BSP605 | depositor full sequence | sequence record 233239 | BSP605 sequence 10491 bps
TGAGCCAATTTATCCAAGTCCTTGTAAAAAGTATTCGAAAATTGTTAACGGATAAAATGTTTATTATAAT
ATCAAAAACAATTTGTCAGTTGACCACTTTTTGATATATTTGACAGAAACCGGGATGAATTGGCTCAAAG
TTAGGGCGCCCTTCTATTACAGGGTTTCTGATAACAAACCGGTTATTAACTCCCAACAAGGGATGATTTC
AATTCATCATGCTCAAATTGACCCAAATTAAGTTACATGACAAATTCATCGCCCTTTTCAACTCTTCTTG
GCTCATCATCTGTTATTCTGTTCCTATTCTGTCTGCACCCTATACCCCTTTGCATACTCTCTCGTCATTC
CTTTCTTGGATAGTGTCTTCTTCTCCCCAGCTCTGCTACTTCTATGACTTGCGCCCGCTGCTTTTCCGCT
CGTTCCTCTCCTCTCTGACGTCTTCTTCTGCTTCTTTTCTCCTTCCTTTTTCCCTTCTCAATCTTCCTCT
TTTTCCCATTTCTGTCAATCATTCGAAGAAGAAGAAGAAGAAGACCCTCATTCATTTCATTTTTTTTTCT
GTCGGTGTGTGCTGCTCGGTTAAGAGTGAGCTCTCTATTCCACGTCTTCTTCTTTTTCTTCTTCGATTCG
AATCAATCACTCCACCAAAACGCATTCGTTTTTGGGATTCACCCCGCGGTTCGCAATAGGTTTCTTTTTC
AAATTATTAGCGTTATAAATAGAAAAATGGTGGAGTTTCAATAAAAATGATAATTTACAAAGTGTATTTT
GATTACATGTACTCAAAAAGGTTGAAATTTTTCATACCAGTTTTCCGGAAATCCATCTGATATCATTATC
GTATTTTTCTTTTTAAAAATGTTTTCAAAAAAAAACAAAATATAGCTGGTTATTTGGCACCCTCTAATTA
CCATTTTCCTGTCACACCACACTCTTTTCCTTCTTCCACTTCTTTCCGTTTTCAGCCGCTTCCAACCAAA
CCGATATGAAAGCCGAGCAACAACGATCGATTCCACCCGGCTCGGCGACCTTCCCGTCGCAGGTGAGACT
CAGAAAACTAGAGAAACCGCTCAACTAACTCTTGATATCCGATTTCATTCTTTTCTCTTTTCTTTTTGTT
GAACTTTTCCATATTTCCAGATGCCACGGCCACCACCAAGCACCGAACAAGGAATCACAACGGAATCGGA
GCTTGCGAAGAAAGCTCAAATCACTCCGAACGACGTTTTAGCACTTCCGGGAATCACTCAAGGTATCTTG
CTCCCTTTGGATTTCAGTTTAAAACATAAATTTAGGATTCTTATGCTCCCCATCTGCGAACATCTATAAC
ATCGAGTTCACCAAGTTCCAAATCCGTGATCTGGACACTGAGCAAGTGCTTTTCGAGATCGCCAAACCGG
AGAACGATCAGGAGAATGATGAGTCGCCACAGGAGTCGGCAAGATACGTGCGTTATAGATTTGCTCCAAA
CTTTTTGAAACTCAAAACGGTCGGAGCAACTGTGGAGTTCAAAGTAGGAGACATCCCAATCCATCATTTC
CGAATGATCGAACGTCACTTCTTCAAAGATCGCCTTCTGAAGTGTTTTGACTTTGAATTTGGATTCTGTA
TTCCGAACTCACGAAACAACTGTGAACATATCTATGAGTTCCCTCAACTCTCTCAACAACTCAGTGAGTC
ATTATTCTAAAAAGTACAATTCAAAAGACTAATCTCTTTTTCAGTGGACGACATGATCAACAATCCAAAC
GAGACTCGTTCTGACAGCTTCTATTTCGTCGATAACAAACTCGTCATGCACAACAAAGCCGACTACTCAT
ATGATGCATAAATATTTAATACAAAAATGTTCTGGATAATTATTCTGTCGAATAGAAAAAAAACTCCAAA
TGTGATTAAATTCCAATAATTCCTGTCTAGTTTGTTCCTTCCCCTTCCCCTTCTCATGTTCAATGCATTC
CTAAGCTTTTCAGTTCCCCCCTTGTTTCTATATTTTTTCGCTGTCCTGTCACACTCGCTAAAAACACTAA
TCACACGGAAATCTGTTTTCAATAAAAACTCCAACTTTAACTCATTTTCAATTTCAACTGCACGGGTGTA
AAACGACGGCCAGTCCGTAATACGACTCACTTAAGGCCGCACCTTTGGTCTTTTATTGTCAACTTCCATT
GGTTCTTCCATTGTTTCTGTTAAATTAATGAATTTTTCATAAAATAAAGACATTATACAATATAAAAATG
AAGAATTTATTGAAAATAAACTGCCAGAGAGAAAAAGTATGCAACACTCCCGCCGAGAGTGTTTGAAATG
GTGTACGGTACATTTTCGTGCTAGGAGTTAGATGTGCAGGCAGCAACGAGAGGGGGAGAGATTTTTTTGG
GCCTTGTGAAATTAACGTGAGTTTTCTGGTCATCTGACTAATCATGTTGGTTTTTTGTTGGTTTATTTTG
TTTTTATCTTTGTTTTTATCCAGATTAGGAAATTTAAATTTTATGAATTTATAATGAGGTCAAACATTCA
GTCCCAGCGTTTTTCCTGTTCTCACTGTTTAGTCGAATTTTTATTTTAGGCTTTCAACAAATGTTCTAAC
TGTCTTATTTGTGACCTCACTTTTTATATTTTTTTAATTTTTAAAAATATTAGAAGTTTCTAGGATAATT
TTTTCGACTTTTATTCTCTCTACCGTCCGCACTCTTCTTACTTTTAAATTAAATTGTTTTTTTTTCAGTT
GGGAAACACTTTGCTCTAGAATGGTTTCTAAGGGAGAGGAGCTTTTCACTGGAGTGGTCCCAATCCTTGT
CGAGCTTGATGGAGATGTTAACGGACACAAGTTCTCTGTTTCTGGAGAGGGAGAGGGAGACGCTACCTAC
GGAAAGCTTACTCTTAAGTTCATCTGCACTACTGGAAAGCTTCCAGTTCCATGGCCAACCCTTGTTACCA
CCCTTTCTTGGGGAGTTCAATGCTTCGCTCGTTACCCAGATCATATGAAGCAACATGATTTCTTCAAGTC
TGCTATGCCAGAGGGATACGTTCAAGAGCGTACTATCTTCTTCAAGGTAAGTTTAAACATATATATACTA
ACTAACCCTGATTATTTAAATTTTCAGGATGATGGAAACTACAAGACCCGTGCTGAGGTTAAGTTCGAGG
GAGATACCCTTGTTAACCGTATCGAGCTTAAGGGAATCGATTTCAAGGAAGATGGAAACATCCTTGGACA
TAAGCTTGAATACAACGCTATCCATGGAAACGTTTACATCACCGCTGATAAGCAAAAGAACGGAATTAAG
GCTAACTTCGGACTCAACTGTAACATCGAGGATGGATCCGTTCAACTTGCTGATCATTACCAACAAAACA
CTCCAATCGGAGATGGACCAGTTCTTCTTCCAGATAACCACTACCTTTCTACCCAATCTAAGCTTTCTAA
GGATCCAAACGAGAAGCGTGACCACATGGTCCTTCTTGAGTTCGTCACCGCTGCCGGCATCACCCTTGGA
ATGGATGAGCTCTACAAGTAAGGCCGCTGTCATCAGACATCTCGCGCCCGTGCCTCTGACTTCTAAGTCC
AATTACTCTTCAACATCCCTACATGCTCTTTCTCCCTGTGCTCCCACCCCCTATTTTTGTTATTATCAAA
AAACTTCTCTTAATTTCTTTGTTTTTTAGCTTCTTTTAAGTCACCTCTAACAATGAAATTGTGTAGATTC
AAAAATAGAATTAATTCGTAATAAAAAGTCGAAAAAAATTGTGCTCCCTCCCCCCATTAATAATAATTCT
ATCCCAAAATCTACACAATGTTCTGTGTACACTTCTTATGTTTTTTACTTCTGATAAATTTTTTTGAAAC
ATCATAGAAAAAACCGCACACAAAATACCTTATCATATGTTACGTTTCAGTTTATGACCGCAATTTTTAT
TTCTTCGCACGTCTGGGCCTCTCATGACGTCAAATCATGCTCATCGTGAAAAAGTTTTGGAGTATTTTTG
GAATTTTTCAATCAAGTGAAAGTTTATGAAATTAATTTTCCTGCTTTTGCTTTTTGGGGTTTCCCCTATT
GTTTGTCAAGATTTCGAGGACGGCGTTTTTCTTGCTAAAATCACAAGTATTGATGAGCACGATGCAAGAA
AGATCGGAAGAAGGTTTGGGTTTGAGGCTCAGTGGAAGGTGAGTAGAAGTTGATAATTTGAAAGTGGAGT
AGTGTCTATGGGGTTTTTGCCTTAAATGACAGAATACATTCCCAATATACCAAACATAACTGTTTGCCCA
CTAGTGAGTCGTATTACGTAGCTTGGCGTAATCATGGTCATAGCTGTTTCCTGCCCGTGACCCAGCTTTC
TTGTACAAAGTGGTAAGTGCAAGTAAGATCAGTGTTTGTTTCGATATCAGTCTGTTTCGTAACGGTCTTC
TGTATAACTACAAAAAAGAATAAAAAACCGTATCACAACTGAGAAAAAAGACAAAACTTATTGAACAGTG
TTCCTTTCAAAAAATTATTTTGTAAAAAATCGAGTTTTTCTCCAAAATAACGCACGCAATCAAAAACAAG
AAAACTAACGTGTTCTCCTGGGCGTGGAACTCCTTATCAAGATTACCATTATTGTCTGTCAGAATTGATA
TTTCAATTATTTCATATCTAGACAAACCCGGGTGTCTTGCATTTATTAGTACTGTGAGTTTACATACAAA
CGAGGCTTACTCAGATAACATAGAGTCACCTCTAATTAGCAAAAACCCATTTCTAATTAGCTATTTCGAC
CAGTTCTAAAGTCACCGTAATTAGAAATGGTTTTTGTAGCTTTTCTAATTAGAAATGACCCCGAGATAAG
TGAAATATGGCATTTTCTGGGTTTTCTAGTAAGAAATGATCCCGCACGTAGTGATTCCGCGTTACAAGCC
AAATTCAAATTAAAAAAGTATATTACACAATTCAAGTTACATTATTTTCAGGAAACAATGGCGAAGAGCA
AAGCAGAGATTCAAAAGGAGGAAAGAGACAACAGATATGAACGAAGACTTCTTGAAAAGAGAAAGAGACA
TGAGGTGAGTAACCATGATAATAAATAATCAAGTAAGGGCTATAGATTTATAAATTCTGGAGTTAACAGT
TTCGAAAAAAAGTAGTTTTCATATGTGCGAAGGAATATCAAAAATAGGGGAATAGCCTAAACGAGTGAGA
AAATTAAATGTTTGTTATTTTTTCAAAAATGTCTGCAGGGCCGTTATCCTTTCAAATGCACTCTATCAAA
CATAGATCATATCCATCATATCTTATCCAGAATTTATATCATATCCAAGATTGAGAGCGTTTCAAGGAAA
ATCTCAAACAACCATACAATTTTGTAGATCGACAACAAGGCCTCCACTTCTTCATCGATGGCCTCTGCAG
CACCTGCACCACCAAGTTTGTATTTTTCATATTAATATAAAGTGAGCCACGCATAGTCGTTTTTAGGATT
TTTGCCAGATCGATGTCGCGCAAACAGACTGTTTTTTTTTCTTTGAAAGCCGTGCGTGACATGGGCCACG
GATTGTAACGCCGCGCTGGATGGATAAAAATTTATTCAGTTTTTTAGCCTTTACAAAATATGGTTCGACT
ACTTTCTTTATTTTTACATTTTTATAGGTGCTCATTGAGCTGAGATATTTTGGGTATAATCGGAAAATCG
CTGATTTTGGTCATTTTTCTGCACTAAAGATTACACAAAAAGTTCAGTATTTAGATTCATTGTTGAAAAT
TGGGGATGATCTACAGATACATATCGCCGTGTTCAAAAACACAACTTTATTATACATAGTTGATAATTCG
ATGGTATCAGCTCACTCAAAGTATAGCGACCAGCATTCACATACGATTGACGCATGATATTACTTTCTGC
GCACTTAACTTCGCATCTGGGCAGATGATGTCGAGGCGAAAAAAAATATAAATCACGCTAACATTTGATT
AAAATAGAACAACTACAATATAAAAAAACTATACAAATGACAAGTTCTTGAAAACAAGAATCTTTTTATT
GTCAGTACTGATTAGAAAAACTCATCGAGCATCAAATGAAACTGCAATTTATTCATATCAGGATTATCAA
TACCATATTTTTGAAAAAGCCGTTTCTGTAATGAAGGAGAAAACTCACCGAGGCAGTTCCATAGGATGGC
AAGATCCTGGTATCGGTCTGCGATTCCGACTCGTCCAACATCAATACAACCTATTAATTTCCCCTCGTCA
AAAATAAGGTTATCAAGTGAGAAATCACCATGAGTGACGACTGAATCCGGTGAGAATGGCAAAAGCTTAT
GCATTTCTTTCCAGACTTGTTCAACAGGCCAGCCATTACGCTCGTCATCAAAATCACTCGCATCAACCAA
ACCGTTATTCATTCGTGATTGCGCCTGAGCGAGACGAAATACGCGATCGCTGTTAAAAGGACAATTACAA
ACAGGAATCGAATGCAACCGGCGCAGGAACACTGCCAGCGCATCAACAATATTTTCACCTGAATCAGGAT
ATTCTTCTAATACCTGGAATGCTGTTTTCCCGGGGATCGCAGTGGTGAGTAACCATGCATCATCAGGAGT
ACGGATAAAATGCTTGATGGTCGGAAGAGGCATAAATTCCGTCAGCCAGTTTAGTCTGACCATCTCATCT
GTAACATCATTGGCAACGCTACCTTTGCCATGTTTCAGAAACAACTCTGGCGCATCGGGCTTCCCATACA
ATCGATAGATTGTCGCACCTGATTGCCCGACATTATCGCGAGCCCATTTATACCCATATAAATCAGCATC
CATGTTGGAATTTAATCGCGGCCTCGAGCAAGACGTTTCCCGTTGAATATGGCTCATTTTATGTTTCCTG
TGTGAAATTGTTATCCGCTCACAATTCCACAGATTATACGAGCCGATGATTAATTGTCAACAGCTCTTTA
TGTTCGGATGTGATGTGAGAACTGTATCCTAGCAAGATTTTAAAAGGAAGTATATGAAAGAAGAACCTCA
GTGGCAAATCCTAACCTTTTATATTTCTCTACAGGGGCGCGGCGTGGGGACAATTCAACGCGTCTGTGAG
GGGAGCGTTTCCCTGCTCGCAGGTCTGCAGCGAGGAGCCGTAATTTTTGCTTCGCGCCGTGCGGCCATCA
AAATGTATGGATGCAAATGATTATACATGGGGATGTATGGGCTAAATGTACGGGCGACAGTCACATCATG
CCCCTGAGCTGCGCACGTCAAGACTGTCAAGGAGGGTATTCTGGGCCTCCATGTCGGGATCTTCTTGAGA
TCCTTTTTTTCTGCGCGTAATCTGCTGCTTGCAAACAAAAAAACCACCGCTACCAGCGGTGGTTTGTTTG
CCGGATCAAGAGCTACCAACTCTTTTTCCGAAGGTAACTGGCTTCAGCAGAGCGCAGATACCAAATACTG
TCCTTCTAGTGTAGCCGTAGTTAGGCCACCACTTCAAGAACTCTGTAGCACCGCCTACATACCTCGCTCT
GCTAATCCTGTTACCAGTGGCTGCTGCCAGTGGCGATAAGTCGTGTCTTACCGGGTTGGACTCAAGACGA
TAGTTACCGGATAAGGCGCAGCGGTCGGGCTGAACGGGGGGTTCGTGCACACAGCCCAGCTTGGAGCGAA
CGACCTACACCGAACTGAGATACCTACAGCGTGAGCTATGAGAAAGCGCCACGCTTCCCGAAGGGAGAAA
GGCGGACAGGTATCCGGTAAGCGGCAGGGTCGGAACAGGAGAGCGCACGAGGGAGCTTCCAGGGGGAAAC
GCCTGGTATCTTTATAGTCCTGTCGGGTTTCGCCACCTCTGACTTGAGCGTCGATTTTTGTGATGCTCGT
CAGGGGGGCGGAGCCTATGGAAAAACGCCAGCAACGCGGCCTTTTTACGGTTCCTGGCCTTTTGCTGGCC
GAAAAGTGCCACCTGACGAAGCATCTGTGCTTCATTTTGTAGAACAAAAATGCAACGCGAGAGCGCTAAT
TTTTCAAACAAAGAATCTGAGCTGCATTTTTACAGAACAGAAATGCAACGCGAAAGCGCTATTTTACCAA
CGAAGAATCTGTGCTTCATTTTTGTAAAACAAAAATGCAACGCGAGAGCGCTAATTTTTCAAACAAAGAA
TCTGAGCTGCATTTTTACAGAACAGAAATGCAACGCGAGAGCGCTATTTTACCAACAAAGAATCTATACT
TCTTTTTTGTTCTACAAAAATGCATCCCGAGAGCGCTATTTTTCTAACAAAGCATCTTAGATTACTTTTT
TTCTCCTTTGTGCGCTCTATAATGCAGTCTCTTGATAACTTTTTGCACTGTAGGTCCGTTAAGGTTAGAA
GAAGGCTACTTTGGTGTCTATTTTCTCTTCCATAAAAAAAGCCTGACTCCACTTCCCGCGTTTACTGATT
ACTAGCGAAGCTGCGGGTGCATTTTTTCAAGATAAAGGCATCCCCGATTATATTCTATACCGATGTGGAT
TGCGCATACTTTGTGAACAGAAAGTGATAGCGTTGATGATTCTTCATTGGTCAGAAAATTATGAACGGTT
TCTTCTATTTTGTCTCTATATACTACGTATAGGAAATGTTTACATTTTCGTATTGTTTTCGATTCACTCT
ATGAATAGTTCTTACTACAATTTTTTTGTCTAAAGAGTAATACTAGAGATAAACATAAAAAATGTAGAGG
TCGAGTTTAGATGCAAGTTCAAGGAGCGAAAGGTGGATGGGTAGGTTATATAGGGATATAGCACAGAGAT
ATATAGCAAAGAGATACTTTTGAGCAATGTTTGTGGAAGCGGTATTCGCAATATTTTAGTAGCTCGTTAC
AGTCCGGTGCGTTTTTGGTTTTTTGAAAGTGCGTCTTCAGAGCGCTTTTGGTTTTCAAAAGCGCTCTGAA
GTTCCTATACTTTCTAGCTAGAGAATAGGAACTTCGGAATAGGAACTTCAAAGCGTTTCCGAAAACGAGC
GCTTCCGAAAATGCAACGCGAGCTGCGCACATACAGCTCACTGTTCACGTCGCACCTATATCTGCGTGTT
GCCTGTATATATATATACATGAGAAGAACGGCATAGTGCGTGTTTATGCTTAAATGCGCGCCAGGGATCC
GCCAAGCTATCAACTTTGTATAGAAAAGTTGTGTCGGATTATGGGCTCTTCTTTTATCCTCTACTTTCTT
TCTAGAAAATGCAAATGTTGAGTCAGAAATTGCTGAATGGAGTACAACTGCAATGGGTTTAGCTTATGTT
TCTGGAACAATTACTGGTGGAATTGTGATTGAAAAGTAAGGTTATATTTCATTTCAATAAATGTTACCAC
AGTATAACAAAAACAAGTTACATTGTTCAGAGTATGTCTGAATGTATTATTATTATTGTATTTGTGCATC
AGTACTGTAGTTGTACTGAAGAAGGGTTTAAAATAATCTCAACGTTTTTAAGACGAGTTAGTGAGAATAC
GGTCGCAGTTAGGATGTTTGGACATAGTTTTATTAGATAATCGTGAACTAACTCACTATAAAAACCCGCT
AACTCATTGAATAAGATAGTTTTAAACGTTCAAAATTTGAAGACAAAATTGTATGAATAAGTTTACAGAG
TTGGTCGACGCAAGCTTCTCCTTCTCTTCACATTTCTCAATAATTTAGCTCTAATTGCATTCGTATTCTT
CGCAAAAATACGTATTCTGATTGACCCGATGAAATACGGATGCCTAGTTGCATTGATCATCTACGGTTAT
ACTTATGGGTGAGGTTTTTCAAATATATTTTGATTTAATCGAATAATGAAATTTCAGAACTGGAGTTGGT
CCAATTTCGTGGTTTATATCCTCTGAACTGGTACCTCAAAAACATCGTAGTATTGCTCAATCTGTGGCAT
ATTCAATGAATACTGTAATGGTGGTTATCAGTACATTTACAGTATTACCTCTATATTCCGTTATTGGTAG
TTATGCTTTCCTTATTCTATATTCAATTCCTTCATTTATAAGTATGCTTATATTATTTCGCTACTTACCG
GAAACCAAAGGACGAGAGATTCATGATATTGTGAATGAACTTAAAAAAAAATGAAAACCTTTGAAAACGT
TCATACGGCCGAAATTTTACTTGATCGAGCCAATTGAACTTTTGTTAAGACTTACAGAAAAGTGAGAGAT
TTTGTTACAAAAAAGTGAGAAAAAAGCGAAAATGAACAGGAAAAAGAAGAAAAATACACCCGAAGTATCA
TATAAAAATTAAAAAGATTGTTTGACCTGGCGGAACTTTTTTGCAAAAACTCTGAATATCCATGGCACAT
GCTTCGTGCAAAACAGGATCCAAATGAATATCAACAAGAGATTCTTGAAGACGACGAGCCACTTGCTCAG
AGCATTGCTTATCTCGAATGAGACCCTTGTTAAAATCATTTTTCAAACATTATATGACATTGTCGAAATG
TCCTCCTGATTCCATGATGGTAGCAAACTCACTTCGTCAAGTTTGTACAAAAAAGCAGGCT
