Features (pLannotate 1.2.2; 20 found; start..end, strand, type, name):
    407..1174    +  CDS            mCerulean3: mCerulean3 is a basic (constitutively fluorescent) cyan fluorescent protein published in 2011, derived from Aequorea victoria. It is reported to be a somewhat slowly-maturing monomer with very low acid sensitivity.
   1672..1824    +  CDS            aex-5 (fragment): AEX5_CAEEL - Also known as kpc-3 From Caenorhabditis elegans.
   1986..2010    -  protein_bind   attB2: mutant version of attB; recombination site for the Gateway® BP reaction BP Clonase™
   3438..3458    -  protein_bind   attB3: mutant version of attB; core recombination site for the Gateway® BP reaction BP Clonase™
   3486..3682    -  terminator     TEF terminator: Ashbya gossypii TEF terminator
   3688..4503    -  CDS            KanR: aminoglycoside phosphotransferase; aph(3')-Ia; confers resistance to kanamycin in bacteria or G418 (Geneticin®) in eukaryotes
   4524..4540    -  protein_bind   lac operator: The lac repressor binds to the lac operator to inhibit transcription in E. coli. This inhibition can be relieved by adding lactose or isopropyl-β-D-thiogalactopyranoside (IPTG). lac repressor encoded by lacI
   4549..4576    -  promoter       trc promoter: strong E. coli promoter; hybrid between the trp and lac UV5 promoters
   4583..4921    -  promoter       TEF promoter: Ashbya gossypii TEF promoter
   4931..5519    +  rep_origin     ori: high-copy-number ColE1/pMB1/pBR322/pUC origin of replication
   5582..6564    -  rep_origin     2μ ori: yeast 2μ plasmid origin of replication
   6567..6596    -  protein_bind   FRT (mutant) (fragment): FRT site with a mutation in the core sequence (Azam et al., 1997) FLP recombinase from the Saccharomyces cerevisiae 2μ plasmid
   6768..6788    +  protein_bind   attB4: mutant version of attB; core recombination site for the Gateway® BP reaction BP Clonase™
   7402..7418    -  CDS            M13 gene XI (fragment): pXI; XI; phage assembly
   7896..8111    -  CDS            GSLG1_CAEEL (fragment): Experimental evidence at protein level: Swiss-Prot protein existence level 1. From Caenorhabditis elegans.
   8125..8145    +  protein_bind   attB1: mutant version of attB; core recombination site for the Gateway® BP reaction BP Clonase™
   9006..9023    -  misc_feature   P element 5' end (fragment): No description available
   9134..9976    +  CDS            unc-119: UN119_CAEEL - Experimental evidence at protein level: Swiss-Prot protein existence level 1. Myristoyl-binding protein that acts as a cargo adapter: specifically binds the myristoyl moiety of a subset of N-terminally myristoylated proteins and is required for their localization. Plays a key role in ciliary membrane localization of proteins. Required for the establishment or function of the nervous system. From Caenorhabditis elegans.
  10245..10262   -  CDS            lacZα (fragment): LacZα fragment of β-galactosidase; lacZ fragment
  10287..394     +  promoter       eft-3 promoter (across the origin): eft-3; promoter for the C. elegans elongation factor 1α gene (Mitrovich and Anderson, 2000)
>Addgene plasmid #122250 | BSP605 | addgene full sequence | sequence record 237690 | Addgene NGS Result
TGCAGGCAGCAACGAGAGGGGGAGAGATTTTTTTGGGCCTTGTGAAATTAACGTGAGTTTTCTGGTCATC
TGACTAATCATGTTGGTTTTTTGTTGGTTTATTTTGTTTTTATCTTTGTTTTTATCCAGATTAGGAAATT
TAAATTTTATGAATTTATAATGAGGTCAAACATTCAGTCCCAGCGTTTTTCCTGTTCTCACTGTTTAGTC
GAATTTTTATTTTAGGCTTTCAACAAATGTTCTAACTGTCTTATTTGTGACCTCACTTTTTATATTTTTT
TAATTTTTAAAAATATTAGAAGTTTCTAGGATAATTTTTTCGACTTTTATTCTCTCTACCGTCCGCACTC
TTCTTACTTTTAAATTAAATTGTTTTTTTTTCAGTTGGGAAACACTTTGCTCTAGAATGGTTTCTAAGGG
AGAGGAGCTTTTCACTGGAGTGGTCCCAATCCTTGTCGAGCTTGATGGAGATGTTAACGGACACAAGTTC
TCTGTTTCTGGAGAGGGAGAGGGAGACGCTACCTACGGAAAGCTTACTCTTAAGTTCATCTGCACTACTG
GAAAGCTTCCAGTTCCATGGCCAACCCTTGTTACCACCCTTTCTTGGGGAGTTCAATGCTTCGCTCGTTA
CCCAGATCATATGAAGCAACATGATTTCTTCAAGTCTGCTATGCCAGAGGGATACGTTCAAGAGCGTACT
ATCTTCTTCAAGGTAAGTTTAAACATATATATACTAACTAACCCTGATTATTTAAATTTTCAGGATGATG
GAAACTACAAGACCCGTGCTGAGGTTAAGTTCGAGGGAGATACCCTTGTTAACCGTATCGAGCTTAAGGG
AATCGATTTCAAGGAAGATGGAAACATCCTTGGACATAAGCTTGAATACAACGCTATCCATGGAAACGTT
TACATCACCGCTGATAAGCAAAAGAACGGAATTAAGGCTAACTTCGGACTCAACTGTAACATCGAGGATG
GATCCGTTCAACTTGCTGATCATTACCAACAAAACACTCCAATCGGAGATGGACCAGTTCTTCTTCCAGA
TAACCACTACCTTTCTACCCAATCTAAGCTTTCTAAGGATCCAAACGAGAAGCGTGACCACATGGTCCTT
CTTGAGTTCGTCACCGCTGCCGGCATCACCCTTGGAATGGATGAGCTCTACAAGTAAGGCCGCTGTCATC
AGACATCTCGCGCCCGTGCCTCTGACTTCTAAGTCCAATTACTCTTCAACATCCCTACATGCTCTTTCTC
CCTGTGCTCCCACCCCCTATTTTTGTTATTATCAAAAAACTTCTCTTAATTTCTTTGTTTTTTAGCTTCT
TTTAAGTCACCTCTAACAATGAAATTGTGTAGATTCAAAAATAGAATTAATTCGTAATAAAAAGTCGAAA
AAAATTGTGCTCCCTCCCCCCATTAATAATAATTCTATCCCAAAATCTACACAATGTTCTGTGTACACTT
CTTATGTTTTTTACTTCTGATAAATTTTTTTGAAACATCATAGAAAAAACCGCACACAAAATACCTTATC
ATATGTTACGTTTCAGTTTATGACCGCAATTTTTATTTCTTCGCACGTCTGGGCCTCTCATGACGTCAAA
TCATGCTCATCGTGAAAAAGTTTTGGAGTATTTTTGGAATTTTTCAATCAAGTGAAAGTTTATGAAATTA
ATTTTCCTGCTTTTGCTTTTTGGGGTTTCCCCTATTGTTTGTCAAGATTTCGAGGACGGCGTTTTTCTTG
CTAAAATCACAAGTATTGATGAGCACGATGCAAGAAAGATCGGAAGAAGGTTTGGGTTTGAGGCTCAGTG
GAAGGTGAGTAGAAGTTGATAATTTGAAAGTGGAGTAGTGTCTATGGGGTTTTTGCCTTAAATGACAGAA
TACATTCCCAATATACCAAACATAACTGTTTGCCCACTAGTGAGTCGTATTACGTAGCTTGGCGTAATCA
TGGTCATAGCTGTTTCCTGCCCGTGACCCAGCTTTCTTGTACAAAGTGGTAAGTGCAAGTAAGATCAGTG
TTTGTTTCGATATCAGTCTGTTTCGTAACGGTCTTCTGTATAACTACAAAAAAGAATAAAAAACCGTATC
ACAACTGAGAAAAAAGACAAAACTTATTGAACAGTGTTCCTTTCAAAAAATTATTTTGTAAAAAATCGAG
TTTTTCTCCAAAATAACGCACGCAATCAAAAACAAGAAAACTAACGTGTTCTCCTGGGCGTGGAACTCCT
TATCAAGATTACCATTATTGTCTGTCAGAATTGATATTTCAATTATTTCATATCTAGACAAACCCGGGTG
TCTTGCATTTATTAGTACTGTGAGTTTACATACAAACGAGGCTTACTCAGATAACATAGAGTCACCTCTA
ATTAGCAAAAACCCATTTCTAATTAGCTATTTCGACCAGTTCTAAAGTCACCGTAATTAGAAATGGTTTT
TGTAGCTTTTCTAATTAGAAATGACCCCGAGATAAGTGAAATATGGCATTTTCTGGGTTTTCTAGTAAGA
AATGATCCCGCACGTAGTGATTCCGCGTTACAAGCCAAATTCAAATTAAAAAAGTATATTACACAATTCA
AGTTACATTATTTTCAGGAAACAATGGCGAAGAGCAAAGCAGAGATTCAAAAGGAGGAAAGAGACAACAG
ATATGAACGAAGACTTCTTGAAAAGAGAAAGAGACATGAGGTGAGTAACCATGATAATAAATAATCAAGT
AAGGGCTATAGATTTATAAATTCTGGAGTTAACAGTTTCGAAAAAAAGTAGTTTTCATATGTGCGAAGGA
ATATCAAAAATAGGGGAATAGCCTAAACGAGTGAGAAAATTAAATGTTTGTTATTTTTTCAAAAATGTCT
GCAGGGCCGTTATCCTTTCAAATGCACTCTATCAAACATAGATCATATCCATCATATCTTATCCAGAATT
TATATCATATCCAAGATTGAGAGCGTTTCAAGGAAAATCTCAAACAACCATACAATTTTGTAGATCGACA
ACAAGGCCTCCACTTCTTCATCGATGGCCTCTGCAGCACCTGCACCACCAAGTTTGTATTTTTCATATTA
ATATAAAGTGAGCCACGCATAGTCGTTTTTAGGATTTTTGCCAGATCGATGTCGCGCAAACAGACTGTTT
TTTTTTCTTTGAAAGCCGTGCGTGACATGGGCCACGGATTGTAACGCCGCGCTGGATGGATAAAAATTTA
TTCAGTTTTTTAGCCTTTACAAAATATGGTTCGACTACTTTCTTTATTTTTACATTTTTATAGGTGCTCA
TTGAGCTGAGATATTTTGGGTATAATCGGAAAATCGCTGATTTTGGTCATTTTTCTGCACTAAAGATTAC
ACAAAAAGTTCAGTATTTAGATTCATTGTTGAAAATTGGGGATGATCTACAGATACATATCGCCGTGTTC
AAAAACACAACTTTATTATACATAGTTGATAATTCGATGGTATCAGCTCACTCAAAGTATAGCGACCAGC
ATTCACATACGATTGACGCATGATATTACTTTCTGCGCACTTAACTTCGCATCTGGGCAGATGATGTCGA
GGCGAAAAAAAATATAAATCACGCTAACATTTGATTAAAATAGAACAACTACAATATAAAAAAACTATAC
AAATGACAAGTTCTTGAAAACAAGAATCTTTTTATTGTCAGTACTGATTAGAAAAACTCATCGAGCATCA
AATGAAACTGCAATTTATTCATATCAGGATTATCAATACCATATTTTTGAAAAAGCCGTTTCTGTAATGA
AGGAGAAAACTCACCGAGGCAGTTCCATAGGATGGCAAGATCCTGGTATCGGTCTGCGATTCCGACTCGT
CCAACATCAATACAACCTATTAATTTCCCCTCGTCAAAAATAAGGTTATCAAGTGAGAAATCACCATGAG
TGACGACTGAATCCGGTGAGAATGGCAAAAGCTTATGCATTTCTTTCCAGACTTGTTCAACAGGCCAGCC
ATTACGCTCGTCATCAAAATCACTCGCATCAACCAAACCGTTATTCATTCGTGATTGCGCCTGAGCGAGA
CGAAATACGCGATCGCTGTTAAAAGGACAATTACAAACAGGAATCGAATGCAACCGGCGCAGGAACACTG
CCAGCGCATCAACAATATTTTCACCTGAATCAGGATATTCTTCTAATACCTGGAATGCTGTTTTCCCGGG
GATCGCAGTGGTGAGTAACCATGCATCATCAGGAGTACGGATAAAATGCTTGATGGTCGGAAGAGGCATA
AATTCCGTCAGCCAGTTTAGTCTGACCATCTCATCTGTAACATCATTGGCAACGCTACCTTTGCCATGTT
TCAGAAACAACTCTGGCGCATCGGGCTTCCCATACAATCGATAGATTGTCGCACCTGATTGCCCGACATT
ATCGCGAGCCCATTTATACCCATATAAATCAGCATCCATGTTGGAATTTAATCGCGGCCTCGAGCAAGAC
GTTTCCCGTTGAATATGGCTCATTTTATGTTTCCTGTGTGAAATTGTTATCCGCTCACAATTCCACAGAT
TATACGAGCCGATGATTAATTGTCAACAGCTCTTTATGTTCGGATGTGATGTGAGAACTGTATCCTAGCA
AGATTTTAAAAGGAAGTATATGAAAGAAGAACCTCAGTGGCAAATCCTAACCTTTTATATTTCTCTACAG
GGGCGCGGCGTGGGGACAATTCAACGCGTCTGTGAGGGGAGCGTTTCCCTGCTCGCAGGTCTGCAGCGAG
GAGCCGTAATTTTTGCTTCGCGCCGTGCGGCCATCAAAATGTATGGATGCAAATGATTATACATGGGGAT
GTATGGGCTAAATGTACGGGCGACAGTCACATCATGCCCCTGAGCTGCGCACGTCAAGACTGTCAAGGAG
GGTATTCTGGGCCTCCATGTCGGGATCTTCTTGAGATCCTTTTTTTCTGCGCGTAATCTGCTGCTTGCAA
ACAAAAAAACCACCGCTACCAGCGGTGGTTTGTTTGCCGGATCAAGAGCTACCAACTCTTTTTCCGAAGG
TAACTGGCTTCAGCAGAGCGCAGATACCAAATACTGTCCTTCTAGTGTAGCCGTAGTTAGGCCACCACTT
CAAGAACTCTGTAGCACCGCCTACATACCTCGCTCTGCTAATCCTGTTACCAGTGGCTGCTGCCAGTGGC
GATAAGTCGTGTCTTACCGGGTTGGACTCAAGACGATAGTTACCGGATAAGGCGCAGCGGTCGGGCTGAA
CGGGGGGTTCGTGCACACAGCCCAGCTTGGAGCGAACGACCTACACCGAACTGAGATACCTACAGCGTGA
GCTATGAGAAAGCGCCACGCTTCCCGAAGGGAGAAAGGCGGACAGGTATCCGGTAAGCGGCAGGGTCGGA
ACAGGAGAGCGCACGAGGGAGCTTCCAGGGGGAAACGCCTGGTATCTTTATAGTCCTGTCGGGTTTCGCC
ACCTCTGACTTGAGCGTCGATTTTTGTGATGCTCGTCAGGGGGGCGGAGCCTATGGAAAAACGCCAGCAA
CGCGGCCTTTTTACGGTTCCTGGCCTTTTGCTGGCCGAAAAGTGCCACCTGAACGAAGCATCTGTGCTTC
ATTTTGTAGAACAAAAATGCAACGCGAGAGCGCTAATTTTTCAAACAAAGAATCTGAGCTGCATTTTTAC
AGAACAGAAATGCAACGCGAAAGCGCTATTTTACCAACGAAGAATCTGTGCTTCATTTTTGTAAAACAAA
AATGCAACGCGAGAGCGCTAATTTTTCAAACAAAGAATCTGAGCTGCATTTTTACAGAACAGAAATGCAA
CGCGAGAGCGCTATTTTACCAACAAAGAATCTATACTTCTTTTTTGTTCTACAAAAATGCATCCCGAGAG
CGCTATTTTTCTAACAAAGCATCTTAGATTACTTTTTTTCTCCTTTGTGCGCTCTATAATGCAGTCTCTT
GATAACTTTTTGCACTGTAGGTCCGTTAAGGTTAGAAGAAGGCTACTTTGGTGTCTATTTTCTCTTCCAT
AAAAAAAGCCTGACTCCACTTCCCGCGTTTACTGATTACTAGCGAAGCTGCGGGTGCATTTTTTCAAGAT
AAAGGCATCCCCGATTATATTCTATACCGATGTGGATTGCGCATACTTTGTGAACAGAAAGTGATAGCGT
TGATGATTCTTCATTGGTCAGAAAATTATGAACGGTTTCTTCTATTTTGTCTCTATATACTACGTATAGG
AAATGTTTACATTTTCGTATTGTTTTCGATTCACTCTATGAATAGTTCTTACTACAATTTTTTTGTCTAA
AGAGTAATACTAGAGATAAACATAAAAAATGTAGAGGTCGAGTTTAGATGCAAGTTCAAGGAGCGAAAGG
TGGATGGGTAGGTTATATAGGGATATAGCACAGAGATATATAGCAAAGAGATACTTTTGAGCAATGTTTG
TGGAAGCGGTATTCGCAATATTTTAGTAGCTCGTTACAGTCCGGTGCGTTTTTGGTTTTTTGAAAGTGCG
TCTTCAGAGCGCTTTTGGTTTTCAAAAGCGCTCTGAAGTTCCTATACTTTCTAGCTAGAGAATAGGAACT
TCGGAATAGGAACTTCAAAGCGTTTCCGAAAACGAGCGCTTCCGAAAATGCAACGCGAGCTGCGCACATA
CAGCTCACTGTTCACGTCGCACCTATATCTGCGTGTTGCCTGTATATATATATACATGAGAAGAACGGCA
TAGTGCGTGTTTATGCTTAAATGCGCGCCAGGGATCCGCCAAGCTATCAACTTTGTATAGAAAAGTTGTG
TCGGATTATGGGCTCTTCTTTTATCCTCTACTTTCTTTCTAGAAAATGCAAATGTTGAGTCAGAAATTGC
TGAATGGAGTACAACTGCAATGGGTTTAGCTTATGTTTCTGGAACAATTACTGGTGGAATTGTGATTGAA
AAGTAAGGTTATATTTCATTTCAATAAATGTTACCACAGTATAACAAAAACAAGTTACATTGTTCAGAGT
ATGTCTGAATGTATTATTATTATTGTATTTGTGCATCAGTACTGTAGTTGTACTGAAGAAGGGTTTAAAA
TAATCTCAACGTTTTTAAGACGAGTTAGTGAGAATACGGTCGCAGTTAGGATGTTTGGACATAGTTTTAT
TAGATAATCGTGAACTAACTCACTATAAAAACCCGCTAACTCATTGAATAAGATAGTTTTAAACGTTCAA
AATTTGAAGACAAAATTGTATGAATAAGTTTACAGAGTTGGTCGACGCAAGCTTCTCCTTCTCTTCACAT
TTCTCAATAATTTAGCTCTAATTGCATTCGTATTCTTCGCAAAAATACGTATTCTGATTGACCCGATGAA
ATACGGATGCCTAGTTGCATTGATCATCTACGGTTATACTTATGGGTGAGGTTTTTCAAATATATTTTGA
TTTAATCGAATAATGAAATTTCAGAACTGGAGTTGGTCCAATTTCGTGGTTTATATCCTCTGAACTGGTA
CCTCAAAAACATCGTAGTATTGCTCAATCTGTGGCATATTCAATGAATACTGTAATGGTGGTTATCAGTA
CATTTACAGTATTACCTCTATATTCCGTTATTGGTAGTTATGCTTTCCTTATTCTATATTCAATTCCTTC
ATTTATAAGTATGCTTATATTATTTCGCTACTTACCGGAAACCAAAGGACGAGAGATTCATGATATTGTG
AATGAACTTAAAAAAAAATGAAAACCTTTGAAAACGTTCATACGGCCGAAATTTTACTTGATCGAGCCAA
TTGAACTTTTGTTAAGACTTACAGAAAAGTGAGAGATTTTGTTACAAAAAAGTGAGAAAAAAGCGAAAAT
GAACAGGAAAAAGAAGAAAAATACACCCGAAGTATCATATAAAAATTAAAAAGATTGTTTGACCTGGCGG
AACTTTTTTGCAAAAACTCTGAATATCCATGGCACATGCTTCGTGCAAAACAGGATCCAAATGAATATCA
ACAAGAGATTCTTGAAGACGACGAGCCACTTGCTCAGAGCATTGCTTATCTCGAATGAGACCCTTGTTAA
AATCATTTTTCAAACATTATATGACATTGTCGAAATGTCCTCCTGATTCCATGATGGTAGCAAACTCACT
TCGTCAAGTTTGTACAAAAAAGCAGGCTTGAGCCAATTTATCCAAGTCCTTGTAAAAAGTATTCGAAAAT
TGTTAACGGATAAAATGTTTATTATAATATCAAAAACAATTTGTCAGTTGACCACTTTTTGATATATTTG
ACAGAAACCGGGATGAATTGGCTCAAAGTTAGGGCGCCCTTCTATTACAGGGTTTCTGATAACAAACCGG
TTATTAACTCCCAACAAGGGATGATTTCAATTCATCATGCTCAAATTGACCCAAATTAAGTTACATGACA
AATTCATCGCCCTTTTCAACTCTTCTTGGCTCATCATCTGTTATTCTGTTCCTATTCTGTCTGCACCCTA
TACCCCTTTGCATACTCTCTCGTCATTCCTTTCTTGGATAGTGTCTTCTTCTCCCCAGCTCTGCTACTTC
TATGACTTGCGCCCGCTGCTTTTCCGCTCGTTCCTCTCCTCTCTGACGTCTTCTTCTGCTTCTTTTCTCC
TTCCTTTTTCCCTTCTCAATCTTCCTCTTTTTCCCATTTCTGTCAATCATTCGAAGAAGAAGAAGAAGAA
GACCCTCATTCATTTCATTTTTTTTTCTGTCGGTGTGTGCTGCTCGGTTAAGAGTGAGCTCTCTATTCCA
CGTCTTCTTCTTTTTCTTCTTCGATTCGAATCAATCACTCCACCAAAACGCATTCGTTTTTGGGATTCAC
CCCGCGGTTCGCAATAGGTTTCTTTTTCAAATTATTAGCGTTATAAATAGAAAAATGGTGGAGTTTCAAT
AAAAATGATAATTTACAAAGTGTATTTTGATTACATGTACTCAAAAAGGTTGAAATTTTTCATACCAGTT
TTCCGGAAATCCATCTGATATCATTATCGTATTTTTCTTTTTAAAAATGTTTTCAAAAAAAAACAAAATA
TAGCTGGTTATTTGGCACCCTCTAATTACCATTTTCCTGTCACACCACACTCTTTTCCTTCTTCCACTTC
TTTCCGTTTTCAGCCGCTTCCAACCAAACCGATATGAAAGCCGAGCAACAACGATCGATTCCACCCGGCT
CGGCGACCTTCCCGTCGCAGGTGAGACTCAGAAAACTAGAGAAACCGCTCAACTAACTCTTGATATCCGA
TTTCATTCTTTTCTCTTTTCTTTTTGTTGAACTTTTCCATATTTCCAGATGCCACGGCCACCACCAAGCA
CCGAACAAGGAATCACAACGGAATCGGAGCTTGCGAAGAAAGCTCAAATCACTCCGAACGACGTTTTAGC
ACTTCCGGGAATCACTCAAGGTATCTTGCTCCCTTTGGATTTCAGTTTAAAACATAAATTTAGGATTCTT
ATGCTCCCCATCTGCGAACATCTATAACATCGAGTTCACCAAGTTCCAAATCCGTGATCTGGACACTGAG
CAAGTGCTTTTCGAGATCGCCAAACCGGAGAACGATCAGGAGAATGATGAGTCGCCACAGGAGTCGGCAA
GATACGTGCGTTATAGATTTGCTCCAAACTTTTTGAAACTCAAAACGGTCGGAGCAACTGTGGAGTTCAA
AGTAGGAGACATCCCAATCCATCATTTCCGAATGATCGAACGTCACTTCTTCAAAGATCGCCTTCTGAAG
TGTTTTGACTTTGAATTTGGATTCTGTATTCCGAACTCACGAAACAACTGTGAACATATCTATGAGTTCC
CTCAACTCTCTCAACAACTCAGTGAGTCATTATTCTAAAAAGTACAATTCAAAAGACTAATCTCTTTTTC
AGTGGACGACATGATCAACAATCCAAACGAGACTCGTTCTGACAGCTTCTATTTCGTCGATAACAAACTC
GTCATGCACAACAAAGCCGACTACTCATATGATGCATAAATATTTAATACAAAAATGTTCTGGATAATTA
TTCTGTCGAATAGAAAAAAAACTCCAAATGTGATTAAATTCCAATAATTCCTGTCTAGTTTGTTCCTTCC
CCTTCCCCTTCTCATGTTCAATGCATTCCTAAGCTTTTCAGTTCCCCCCTTGTTTCTATATTTTTTCGCT
GTCCTGTCACACTCGCTAAAAACACTAATCACACGGAAATCTGTTTTCAATAAAAACTCCAACTTTAACT
CATTTTCAATTTCAACTGCACGGGTGTAAAACGACGGCCAGTCCGTAATACGACTCACTTAAGGCCGCAC
CTTTGGTCTTTTATTGTCAACTTCCATTGGTTCTTCCATTGTTTCTGTTAAATTAATGAATTTTTCATAA
AATAAAGACATTATACAATATAAAAATGAAGAATTTATTGAAAATAAACTGCCAGAGAGAAAAAGTATGC
AACACTCCCGCCGAGAGTGTTTGAAATGGTGTACGGTACATTTTCGTGCTAGGAGTTAGATG
